>Addgene plasmid #160340 | pMTU-DO-HIS-C4 | addgene full sequence | sequence record 318010 | Addgene NGS Result
ATGGTAAACTGACGCTGAAGTTCATCTGTACTACTGGTAAACTGCCGGTTCCTTGGCCGACTCTGGTAAC
GACGCTGACTTATGGTGTTCAGTGCTTTGCTCGTTATCCGGACCATATGAAGCAGCATGACTTCTTCAAG
TCCGCCATGCCGGAAGGCTATGTGCAGGAACGCACGATTTCCTTTAAGGATGACGGCACGTACAAAACGC
GTGCGGAAGTGAAATTTGAAGGCGATACCCTGGTAAACCGCATTGAGCTGAAAGGCATTGACTTTAAAGA
GGACGGCAATATCCTGGGCCATAAGCTGGAATACAATTTTAACAGCCACAATGTTTACATCACCGCCGAT
AAACAAAAAAATGGCATTAAAGCGAATTTTAAAATTCGCCACAACGTGGAGGATGGCAGCGTGCAGCTGG
CTGATCACTACCAGCAAAACACTCCAATCGGTGATGGTCCTGTTCTGCTGCCAGACAATCACTATCTGAG
CACGCAAAGCGTTCTGTCTAAAGATCCGAACGAGAAACGCGATCATATGGTTCTGCTGGAGTTCGTAACC
GCAGCGGGCATCACGCATGGTATGGATGAACTGTACAAATGACCAGGCATCAAATAAAACGAAAGGCTCA
GTCGAAAGACTGGGCCTTTCGTTTTATCTGTTGTTTGTCGGTGAACGCTCTCTACTAGAGTCACACTGGC
TCACCTTCGGGTGGGCCTTTCTGCGTTTATAGGTCTCAGCTGGAAATCTGCTCGTCAGTGGTGCTCACAC
TGACGAATCATGTACAGATCATACCGATGACTGCCTGGCGACTCACAACTAAGCAAGACAGCCGGAACCA
GCGCCGGCGAACACCACTGCATATATGGCATATCACAACAGTCCACGTCTCAAGCAGTTACAGAGATGTT
ACGAACCACTAGTGCACTGCAGTACAAACACAGTCCTTTCCCGCAATTTTCTTTTTCTATTACTCTTGGC
CTCCTCTAGTACACTCTATATTTTTTTATGCCTCGGTAATGATTTTCATTTTTTTTTTTCCACCTAGCGG
ATGACTCTTTTTTTTTCTTAGCGATTGGCATTATCACATAATGAATTATACATTATATAAAGTAATGTGA
TTTCTTCGAAGAATATACTAAAAAATGAGCAGGCAAGATAAACGAAGGCAAAGATGACAGAGCAGAAAGC
CCTAGTAAAGCGTATTACAAATGAAACCAAGATTCAGATTGCGATCTCTTTAAAGGGTGGTCCCCTAGCG
ATAGAGCACTCGATCTTCCCAGAAAAAGAGGCAGAAGCAGTAGCAGAACAGGCCACACAATCGCAAGTGA
TTAACGTCCACACAGGTATAGGGTTTCTGGACCATATGATACATGCTCTGGCCAAGCATTCCGGCTGGTC
GCTAATCGTTGAGTGCATTGGTGACTTACACATAGACGACCATCACACCACTGAGGACTGCGGGATTGCT
CTCGGTCAAGCTTTTAAAGAGGCCCTAGGGGCCGTGCGTGGAGTAAAAAGGTTTGGATCAGGATTTGCGC
CTTTGGATGAGGCACTTTCCAGAGCGGTGGTTGATCTTTCGAACAGGCCGTACGCAGTTGTCGAACTTGG
TTTGCAAAGGGAGAAAGTAGGTGATCTCTCTTGCGAGATGATCCCGCATTTTCTTGAAAGCTTTGCAGAG
GCTAGCAGAATTACCCTCCACGTTGATTGTCTGCGAGGCAAGAATGATCATCACCGTAGTGAGAGTGCGT
TCAAGGCTCTTGCGGTTGCCATAAGAGAAGCCACCTCGCCCAATGGTACCAACGATGTTCCCTCCACCAA
AGGTGTTCTTATGTAGTGACACCGATTATTTAAAGCTGCTGCATACGATATATATACATGTGTATATATG
TATACCTATGAATGTCAGTAAGTATGTATACGAACAGTATGATACTGAAGATGACAAGGTAATGCATCAT
TCTATACGTGTCATTCTGAACGAGGCGCGCTTTCCTTTTTTCTTTTTGCTTTTTCTTTTTTTTTCTCTTG
AACTCGACGGATCATAGAGTCAATACTTTCTAACATTGACCATTTTGCATCATTTTGTTACGGAAAAGTG
CTTTCCAATCATATATAATTAAAACTAGCGGATCACATTAAAAAGTTCATCCAAAGTGAAAAAACATTCT
AAATTTAGTAGACAGCAATTGTTTTAAAAGGGTGTTCCTATTTTCATATAACGGAGAGAGTTAAGCTTCC
TGTATGCAATTAGCAAATATTTTCACTGTAGAGTTCTGGGACCCGAGCGGCCGCGTGTTACAACCAATTA
ACCAATTCTGATTAGAAAAACTCATCGAGCATCAAATGAAACTGCAATTTATTCATATCAGGATTATCAA
TACCATATTTTTGAAAAAGCCGTTTCTGTAATGAAGGAGAAAACTCACCGAGGCAGTTCCATAGGATGGC
AAGATCCTGGTATCGGTCTGCGATTCCGACTCGTCCAACATCAATACAACCTATTAATTTCCCCTCGTCA
AAAATAAGGTTATCAAGTGAGAAATCACCATGAGTGACGACTGAATCCGGTGAGAATGGCAAAAGCTTAT
GCATTTCTTTCCAGACTTGTTCAACAGGCCAGCCATTACGCTCGTCATCAAAATCACTCGCATCAACCAA
ACCGTTATTCATTCGTGATTGCGCCTGAGCGAGGCGAAATACGCGATCGCTGTTAAAAGGACAATTACAA
ACAGGAATCGAATGCAACCGGCGCAGGAACACTGCCAGCGCATCAACAATATTTTCACCTGAATCAGGAT
ATTCTTCTAATACCTGGAATGCTGTTTTCCCGGGGATCGCAGTGGTGAGTAACCATGCATCATCAGGAGT
ACGGATAAAATGCTTGATGGTCGGAAGAGGCATAAATTCCGTCAGCCAGTTTAGTCTGACCATCTCATCT
GTAACATCATTGGCAACGCTACCTTTGCCATGTTTCAGAAACAACTCTGGCGCATCGGGCTTCCCATACA
ATCGATAGATTGTCGCACCTGATTGCCCGACATTATCGCGAGCCCATTTATACCCATATAAATCAGCATC
CATGTTGGAATTTAATCGCGGCCTGGAGCAAGACGTTTCCCGTTGAATATGGCTCATAACACCCCTTGTA
TTACTGTTTATGTAAGCAGACAGTTTTATTGTTCATGATGATATATTTTTATCTTGTGCAATGTAACATC
AGAGATTTTGAGACACAACGTGGCTTTGTTGAATAAATCGAACTTTTGCTGAGTTGAAGGATCAGTCATG
ACCAAAATCCCTTAACGTGAGTTTTCGTTCCACTGAGCGTCAGACCCCGTAGAAAAGATCAAAGGATCTT
CTTGAGATCCTTTTTTTCTGCGCGTAATCTGCTGCTTGCAAACAAAAAAACCACCGCTACCAGCGGTGGT
TTGTTTGCCGGATCAAGAGCTACCAACTCTTTTTCCGAAGGTAACTGGCTTCAGCAGAGCGCAGATACCA
AATACTGTTCTTCTAGTGTAGCCGTAGTTAGGCCACCACTTCAAGAACTCTGTAGCACCGCCTACATACC
TCGCTCTGCTAATCCTGTTACCAGTGGCTGCTGCCAGTGGCGATAAGTCGTGTCTTACCGGGTTGGACTC
AAGACGATAGTTACCGGATAAGGCGCAGCGGTCGGGCTGAACGGGGGGTTCGTGCACACAGCCCAGCTTG
GAGCGAACGACCTACACCGAACTGAGATACCTACAGCGTGAGCTATGAGAAAGCGCCACGCTTCCCGAAG
GGAGAAAGGCGGACAGGTATCCGGTAAGCGGCAGGGTCGGAACAGGAGAGCGCACGAGGGAGCTTCCAGG
GGGAAACGCCTGGTATCTTTATAGTCCTGTCGGGTTTCGCCACCTCTGACTTGAGCGTCGATTTTTGTGA
TGCTCGTCAGGGGGGCGGAGCCTATGGAAAAACGCCAGCAACGCGGCCTTTTTACGGTTCCTGGCCTTTT
GCTGGCCTTTTGCTCACATGTTCTTTCCTGCGTTATCCCCTGATTCTGTGGATAACCGTGCGGCCGCCCC
TGAATTCGCATCTAGACTGATGAGACGTGGTAGAGCCACAAACAGCCGGTACAAGCAACGATCTCCAGGA
CCATCTGAATCATGCGCGGATGACACGAACTCACGACGGCGATCACAGACATTAACCCACAGTACAGACA
CTGCGACAACGTGGCAATTCGTCGCAATACAACGTGAGACCGAAAGTGAAACGTGATTTCATGCGTCATT
TTGAACATTTTGTAAATCTTATTTAATAATGTGTGCGGCAATTCACATTTAATTTATGAATGTTTTCTTA
ACATCGCGGCAACTCAAGAAACGGCAGGTTCGGATCTTAGCTACTAGAGAAAGAGGAGAAATACTAGATG
CGTAAAGGCGAAGAGCTGTTCACTGGTGTCGTCCCTATTCTGGTGGAACTGGATGGTGATGTCAACGGTC
ATAAGTTTTCCGTGCGTGGCGAGGGTGAAGGTGACGCAACTA
Features (pLannotate 1.2.2; 7 found; start..end, strand, type, name):
    611..682     +  terminator     rrnB T1 terminator: transcription terminator T1 from the E. coli rrnB gene
    698..725     +  terminator     T7Te terminator: phage T7 early transcription terminator
    986..1173    +  promoter       HIS3 promoter: S. cerevisiae HIS3
   1174..1833    +  CDS            HIS3: HIS7_YEAST - Experimental evidence at protein level: Swiss-Prot protein existence level 1. From Saccharomyces cerevisiae (strain ATCC 204508 / S288c) (Baker's yeast).
   2322..3137    -  CDS            KanR: aminoglycoside phosphotransferase; aph(3')-Ia; confers resistance to kanamycin in bacteria or G418 (Geneticin®) in eukaryotes
   3362..3950    +  rep_origin     ori: high-copy-number ColE1/pMB1/pBR322/pUC origin of replication
   4408..599     +  CDS            superfolder GFP (across the origin): GFP variant that folds robustly even when fused to poorly folded proteins (Pédelacq et al., 2006)
