[The description below was written by a language model from this plasmid's Addgene catalogue record and pLannotate feature annotations shown in this document.]
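Description:
pMTU-DO-HIS-C4 is an empty-backbone shuttle vector for gene expression in the yeast Kluyveromyces marxianus, assembled from parts of the MoClo Yeast Toolkit together with a yeast autonomously replicating sequence supplied by the depositing laboratory. In E. coli it is maintained through a high-copy ColE1/pUC-type origin and selected with kanamycin via the aph(3')-Ia (KanR) gene. In yeast, selection relies on the Saccharomyces cerevisiae HIS3 gene under its own promoter, which complements histidine auxotrophy in a suitable his3-deficient host. The catalogue describes the plasmid as high-copy in K. marxianus. The ARS element responsible for yeast replication is not picked up in the automated annotation, so its position cannot be given from the feature table.

No yeast promoter or insert is recorded, consistent with its status as a destination backbone. The annotation does show a superfolder GFP coding sequence spanning the sequence origin, followed by the bacterial rrnB T1 and T7Te transcription terminators. In Yeast Toolkit-style vectors, such a cassette usually serves as a bacterial-expressed dropout marker that is replaced during Golden Gate assembly, letting correct clones be recognised as non-fluorescent colonies. The "DO" in the name may refer to this, but the record does not state it, and the flanking restriction sites are not annotated. The sequenced record is 4,522 nt, whereas the listed backbone size is 3,496 bp. The record does not explain the difference, though it is roughly what the GFP cassette would add.

The associated work concerns engineering K. marxianus as a chassis for producing aromatic compounds, and this vector is suited to assembling and carrying expression cassettes under histidine selection in that context.
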