Addgene plasmid #160340: pMTU-DO-HIS-C4
Purpose: (Empty Backbone) High-copy expression vector for K. marxianus, histidine selection
Depositing lab: John Morrissey. Depositing organization: University College Cork. Publication: Rational engineering of Kluyveromyces marxianus to create a chassis for the production of aromatic products. Rajkumar AS, Morrissey JP. Microb Cell Fact. 2020 Nov 11;19(1):207. doi: 10.1186/s12934-020-01461-7. PubMed 33176787.
Backbone
  Vector backbone: Constructed from MoClo Yeast Toolkit (Kit # 1000000061) and own yeast ARS (Addgene plasmid 125062)
  Backbone manufacturer: Partially Addgene
  Backbone size (bp): 3496
  Vector type: Yeast Expression ; Kluyveromyces marxianus
  Promoter: n/a
  Selectable markers: HIS3
Growth in bacteria
  Bacterial resistance: Kanamycin, 50 μg/mL
  Growth temperature: 37°C
  Growth strain: DH5alpha
  Copy number: High Copy
Gene/Insert
  Sequencing primers: 5′ tttgctggccttttgctc; 3′ gtatgcagcagctttaaataat
Terms and licenses: Academic/Nonprofit Terms; Industry Terms: Not Available to Industry
How to cite: pMTU-DO-HIS-C4 was a gift from John Morrissey (Addgene plasmid # 160340 ; http://n2t.net/addgene:160340 ; RRID:Addgene_160340)
